>Addgene plasmid #246354 | pMXs-iCre-WPRE_pKG3028 | addgene full sequence | sequence record 492421 | Addgene NGS Result
ATCTTTTACTTTCACCAGCGTTTCTGGGTGAGCAAAAACAGGAAGGCAAAATGCCGCAAAAAAGGGAATA
AGGGCGACACGGAAATGTTGAATACTCATACTCTTCCTTTTTCAATATTATTGAAGCATTTATCAGGGTT
ATTGTCTCATGAGCGGATACATATTTGAATGTATTTAGAAAAATAAACAAATAGGGGTTCCGCGCACATT
TCCCCGAAAAGTGCCACCTGCATAATGAAAGACCCCACCTGTAGGTTTGGCAAGCTAGCTTAAGTAACGC
CATTTTGCAAGGCATGGAAAAATACATAACTGAGAATAGAAAAGTTCAGATCAAGGTCAGGAACAGATGG
AACAGCTGAATATGGGCCAAACAGGATATCTGTGGTAAGCAGTTCCTGCCCCGGCTCAGGGCCAAGAACA
GATGGAACAGCTGAATATGGGCCAAACAGGATATCTGTGGTAAGCAGTTCCTGCCCCGGCTCAGGGCCAA
GAACAGATGGTCCCCAGATGCGGTCCAGCCCTCAGCAGTTTCTAGAGAACCATCAGATGTTTCCAGGGTG
CCCCAAGGACCTGAAATGACCCTGTGCCTTATTTGAACTAACCAATCAGTTCGCTTCTCGCTTCTGTTCG
CGCGCTTCTGCTCCCCGAGCTCAATAAAAGAGCCCACAACCCCTCACTCGGCGCGCCAGTCCTCCGATTG
ACTGAGTCGCCCGGGTACCCGTGTATCCAATAAACCCTCTTGCAGTTGCATCCGACTTGTGGTCTCGCTG
TTCCTTGGGAGGGTCTCCTCTGAGTGATTGACTACCCGTCAGCGGGGGTCTTTCATTTGGGGGCTCGTCC
GGGATCGGGAGACCCCTGCCCAGGGACCACCGACCCACCACCGGGAGGTAAGCTGGCCAGCAACTTATCT
GTGTCTGTCCGATTGTCTAGTGTCTATGACTGATTTTATGCGCCTGCGTCGGTACTAGTTAGCTAACTAG
CTCTGTATCTGGCGGACCCGTGGTGGAACTGACGAGTTCGGAACACCCGGCCGCAACCCTGGGAGACGTC
CCAGGGACTTCGGGGGCCGTTTTTGTGGCCCGACCTGAGTCCAAAAATCCCGATCGTTTTGGACTCTTTG
GTGCACCCCCCTAATAGGAGGGATATGTGGTTCTGGTAGGAGACGAGAACCTAAAACAGTTCCCGCCTCC
GTCTGAATTTTTGCTTTCGGTTTGGGACCGAAGCCGCGCCGCGCGTCTTGTCTGCTGCAGCATCGTTCTG
TGTTGTCTCTGTCTGACTGTGTTTCTGTATTTGTCTGAAAATTAGGGCCAGACTGTTACCACTCCCTTAA
GTTTGACCTTAGGTCACTGGAAAGATGTCGAGCGGATCGCTCACAACCAGTCGGTAGATGTCAAGAAGAG
ACGTTGGGTTACCTTCTGCTCTGCAGAATGGCCAACCTTTAACGTCGGATGGCCGCGAGACGGCACCTTT
AACCGAGACCTCATCACCCAGGTTAAGATCAAGGTCTTTTCACCTGGCCCGCATGGACACCCAGACCAGG
TCCCCTACATCGTGACCTGGGAAGCCTTGGCTTTTGACCCCCCTCCCTGGGTCAAGCCCTTTGTACACCC
TAAGCCTCCGCCTCCTCTTCCTCCATCCGCCCCGTCTCTCCCCCTTGAACCTCCTCGTTCGACCCCGCCT
CGATCCTCCCTTTATCCAGCCCTCACTCCTTCTCTAGGCGCCCCCATATGGCCATATGAGATCTTATATG
GGGCACCCCCGCCCCTTGTAAACTTCCCTGACCCTGACATGACAAGAGTTACTAACAGCCCCTCTCTCCA
AGCTCACTTACAGGCTCTCTACTTAGTCCAGCACGAAGTCTGGAGACCTCTGGCGGCAGCCTACCAAGAA
CAACTGGACCGACCGGTGGTACCTCACCCTTACCGAGTCGGCGACACAGTGTGGGTCCGCCGACACCAGA
CTAAGAACCTAGAACCTCGCTGGAAAGGACCTTACACAGTCCTGCTGACCACCCCCACCGCCCTCAAAGT
AGACGGCATCGCAGCTTGGATACACGCCGCCCACGTGAAGGCTGCCGACCCCGGGGGTGGACCATCCTCT
AGACTGCCGGATCTAGCTAGTTAATTAAGGATCCCAGTGTGGTGGTACGGGAAATCACAAGTTTGTACAA
AAAAGCAGGCTCCACCATGGGAACCAATTCAGTCGACTGGATCCGGTACCTCCTACAGCTCCTGGGCAAC
GTGCTGGTTATTGTGCTGTCTCATCATTTTGGCAAAGAATTGATTAATTCGAGCGAACGCGTGCCGCCAC
CATGGTGCCCAAGAAGAAGAGGAAAGTCTCCAACCTGCTGACTGTGCACCAAAACCTGCCTGCCCTCCCT
GTGGATGCCACCTCTGATGAAGTCAGGAAGAACCTGATGGACATGTTCAGGGACAGGCAGGCCTTCTCTG
AACACACCTGGAAGATGCTCCTGTCTGTGTGCAGATCCTGGGCTGCCTGGTGCAAGCTGAACAACAGGAA
ATGGTTCCCTGCTGAACCTGAGGATGTGAGGGACTACCTCCTGTACCTGCAAGCCAGAGGCCTGGCTGTG
AAGACCATCCAACAGCACCTGGGCCAGCTCAACATGCTGCACAGGAGATCTGGCCTGCCTCGCCCTTCTG
ACTCCAATGCTGTGTCCCTGGTGATGAGGAGAATCAGAAAGGAGAATGTGGATGCTGGGGAGAGAGCCAA
GCAGGCCCTGGCCTTTGAACGCACTGACTTTGACCAAGTCAGATCCCTGATGGAGAACTCTGACAGATGC
CAGGACATCAGGAACCTGGCCTTCCTGGGCATTGCCTACAACACCCTGCTGCGCATTGCCGAAATTGCCA
GAATCAGAGTGAAGGACATCTCCCGCACCGATGGTGGGAGAATGCTGATCCACATTGGCAGGACCAAGAC
CCTGGTGTCCACAGCTGGTGTGGAGAAGGCCCTGTCCCTGGGGGTTACCAAGCTGGTGGAGAGATGGATC
TCTGTGTCTGGTGTGGCTGATGACCCCAACAACTACCTGTTCTGCCGGGTCAGAAAGAATGGTGTGGCTG
CCCCTTCTGCCACCTCCCAACTGTCCACCCGGGCCCTGGAAGGGATCTTTGAGGCCACCCACCGCCTGAT
CTATGGTGCCAAGGATGACTCTGGGCAGAGATACCTGGCCTGGTCTGGCCACTCTGCCAGAGTGGGTGCT
GCCAGGGACATGGCCAGGGCTGGTGTGTCCATCCCTGAAATCATGCAGGCTGGTGGCTGGACCAATGTGA
ACATTGTGATGAACTACATCAGAAACCTGGACTCTGAGACTGGGGCCATGGTGAGGCTGCTCGAGGATGG
GGACTGATCGATAATCAACCTCTGGATTACAAAATTTGTGAAAGATTGACTGGTATTCTTAACTATGTTG
CTCCTTTTACGCTATGTGGATACGCTGCTTTAATGCCTTTGTATCATGCTATTGCTTCCCGTATGGCTTT
CATTTTCTCCTCCTTGTATAAATCCTGGTTGCTGTCTCTTTATGAGGAGTTGTGGCCCGTTGTCAGGCAA
CGTGGCGTGGTGTGCACTGTGTTTGCTGACGCAACCCCCACTGGTTGGGGCATTGCCACCACCTGTCAGC
TCCTTTCCGGGACTTTCGCTTTCCCCCTCCCTATTGCCACGGCGGAACTCATCGCCGCCTGCCTTGCCCG
CTGCTGGACAGGGGCTCGGCTGTTGGGCACTGACAATTCCGTGGTGTTGTCGGGGAAATCATCGTCCTTT
CCTTGGCTGCTCGCCTGTGTTGCCACCTGGATTCTGCGCGGGACGTCCTTCTGCTACGTCCCTTCGGCCC
TCAATCCAGCGGACCTTCCTTCCCGCGGCCTGCTGCCGGCTCTGCGGCCTCTTCCGCGTCTTCGCCTTCG
CCCTCAGACGAGTCGGATCTCCCTTTGGGCCGCCAGCACAGTGGTCGACGATAAAATAAAAGATTTTATT
TAGTCTCCAGAAAAAGGGGGGAATGAAAGACCCCACCTGTAGGTTTGGCAAGCTAGCTTAAGTAACGCCA
TTTTGCAAGGCATGGAAAAATACATAACTGAGAATAGAGAAGTTCAGATCAAGGTCAGGAACAGATGGAA
CAGCTGAATATGGGCCAAACAGGATATCTGTGGTAAGCAGTTCCTGCCCCGGCTCAGGGCCAAGAACAGA
TGGAACAGCTGAATATGGGCCAAACAGGATATCTGTGGTAAGCAGTTCCTGCCCCGGCTCAGGGCCAAGA
ACAGATGGTCCCCAGATGCGGTCCAGCCCTCAGCAGTTTCTAGAGAACCATCAGATGTTTCCAGGGTGCC
CCAAGGACCTGAAATGACCCTGTGCCTTATTTGAACTAACCAATCAGTTCGCTTCTCGCTTCTGTTCGCG
CGCTTCTGCTCCCCGAGCTCAATAAAAGAGCCCACAACCCCTCACTCGGGGCGCCAGTCCTCCGATTGAC
TGAGTCGCCCGGGTACCCGTGTATCCAATAAACCCTCTTGCAGTTGCATCCGACTTGTGGTCTCGCTGTT
CCTTGGGAGGGTCTCCTCTGAGTGATTGACTACCCGTCAGCGGGGGTCTTTCACATGCAGCATGTATCAA
AATTAATTTGGTTTTTTTTCTTAAGTATTTACATTAAATGGCCATAGTTGCATTAATGAATCGGCCAACG
CGCGGGGAGAGGCGGTTTGCGTATTGGGCGCTCTTCCGCTTCCTCGCTCACTGACTCGCTGCGCTCGGTC
GTTCGGCTGCGGCGAGCGGTATCAGCTCACTCAAAGGCGGTAATACGGTTATCCACAGAATCAGGGGATA
ACGCAGGAAAGAACATGTGAGCAAAAGGCCAGCAAAAGGCCAGGAACCGTAAAAAGGCCGCGTTGCTGGC
GTTTTTCCATAGGCTCCGCCCCCCTGACGAGCATCACAAAAATCGACGCTCAAGTCAGAGGTGGCGAAAC
CCGACAGGACTATAAAGATACCAGGCGTTTCCCCCTGGAAGCTCCCTCGTGCGCTCTCCTGTTCCGACCC
TGCCGCTTACCGGATACCTGTCCGCCTTTCTCCCTTCGGGAAGCGTGGCGCTTTCTCATAGCTCACGCTG
TAGGTATCTCAGTTCGGTGTAGGTCGTTCGCTCCAAGCTGGGCTGTGTGCACGAACCCCCCGTTCAGCCC
GACCGCTGCGCCTTATCCGGTAACTATCGTCTTGAGTCCAACCCGGTAAGACACGACTTATCGCCACTGG
CAGCAGCCACTGGTAACAGGATTAGCAGAGCGAGGTATGTAGGCGGTGCTACAGAGTTCTTGAAGTGGTG
GCCTAACTACGGCTACACTAGAAGAACAGTATTTGGTATCTGCGCTCTGCTGAAGCCAGTTACCTTCGGA
AAAAGAGTTGGTAGCTCTTGATCCGGCAAACAAACCACCGCTGGTAGCGGTGGTTTTTTTGTTTGCAAGC
AGCAGATTACGCGCAGAAAAAAAGGATCTCAAGAAGATCCTTTGATCTTTTCTACGGGGTCTGACGCTCA
GTGGAACGAAAACTCACGTTAAGGGATTTTGGTCATGAGATTATCAAAAAGGATCTTCACCTAGATCCTT
TTGCGGCCGGCCGCAAATCAATCTAAAGTATATATGAGTAAACTTGGTCTGACAGTTACCAATGCTTAAT
CAGTGAGGCACCTATCTCAGCGATCTGTCTATTTCGTTCATCCATAGTTGCCTGACTCCCCGTCGTGTAG
ATAACTACGATACGGGAGGGCTTACCATCTGGCCCCAGTGCTGCAATGATACCGCGAGACCCACGCTCAC
CGGCTCCAGATTTATCAGCAATAAACCAGCCAGCCGGAAGGGCCGAGCGCAGAAGTGGTCCTGCAACTTT
ATCCGCCTCCATCCAGTCTATTAATTGTTGCCGGGAAGCTAGAGTAAGTAGTTCGCCAGTTAATAGTTTG
CGCAACGTTGTTGCCATTGCTACAGGCATCGTGGTGTCACGCTCGTCGTTTGGTATGGCTTCATTCAGCT
CCGGTTCCCAACGATCAAGGCGAGTTACATGATCCCCCATGTTGTGCAAAAAAGCGGTTAGCTCCTTCGG
TCCTCCGATCGTTGTCAGAAGTAAGTTGGCCGCAGTGTTATCACTCATGGTTATGGCAGCACTGCATAAT
TCTCTTACTGTCATGCCATCCGTAAGATGCTTTTCTGTGACTGGTGAGTACTCAACCAAGTCATTCTGAG
AATAGTGTATGCGGCGACCGAGTTGCTCTTGCCCGGCGTCAATACGGGATAATACCGCGCCACATAGCAG
AACTTTAAAAGTGCTCATCATTGGAAAACGTTCTTCGGGGCGAAAACTCTCAAGGATCTTACCGCTGTTG
AGATCCAGTTCGATGTAACCCACTCGTGCACCCAACTGATCTTCAGC
Features (pLannotate 1.2.2; 14 found; start..end, strand, type, name):
    100..204     -  promoter       AmpR promoter: bla
    234..827     +  LTR            LTR: long terminal repeat from Moloney murine leukemia virus
    890..1089    +  misc_feature   MMLV Ψ: packaging signal of Moloney murine leukemia virus (MMLV)
   1141..1229    +  misc_feature   MESV Ψ (fragment): packaging signal of murine embryonic stem cell virus
   1306..1722    +  CDS            gag (truncated): truncated Moloney murine leukemia virus (MMLV) gag gene lacking the start codon
   1732..2106    +  misc_feature   pol region: Moloney murine leukemia virus (MMLV) pol region containing the splice acceptor site
   2157..2181    +  protein_bind   attB1: mutant version of attB; recombination site for the Gateway® BP reaction BP Clonase™
   2339..3364    +  CDS            cre: RECR_BPP1 - Experimental evidence at protein level: Swiss-Prot protein existence level 1. Catalyzes site-specific recombination between two 34-base- pair LOXP sites. Its role is to maintain the phage genome as a monomeric unit-copy plasmid in the lysogenic state. From Escherichia phage P1 (Bacteriophage P1).
   3373..3954    +  misc_feature   WPRE: woodchuck hepatitis virus posttranscriptional regulatory element
   4012..4133    +  LTR            3' LTR (ΔU3) (fragment): self-inactivating 3' long terminal repeat (LTR) from Moloney murine leukemia virus
   4134..4603    +  LTR            LTR: long terminal repeat from Moloney murine leukemia virus
   4669..4721    -  CDS            lacI (fragment): lac repressor; lacI; The lac repressor binds to the lac operator to inhibit transcription in E. coli. This inhibition can be relieved by adding lactose or isopropyl-β-D-thiogalactopyranoside (IPTG).
   4904..5492    -  rep_origin     ori: high-copy-number ColE1/pMB1/pBR322/pUC origin of replication
   5656..99      -  CDS            AmpR (across the origin): β-lactamase; bla; confers resistance to ampicillin, carbenicillin, and related antibiotics
