[The description below was written by a language model from this plasmid's Addgene catalogue record and pLannotate feature annotations shown in this document.]
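Description:
pMXs-iCre-WPRE_pKG3028 is a Moloney murine leukemia virus–based gammaretroviral expression vector built on the Gateway-adapted pMXs-gw backbone and used to deliver Cre recombinase to mammalian cells. In bacteria it is maintained through a high-copy ColE1/pUC-type origin and selected with ampicillin via the β-lactamase gene and its bla promoter. A short lacI fragment in the backbone appears to be a non-functional remnant.

The viral cassette is flanked by MMLV long terminal repeats. Downstream of the 5' LTR lie the MMLV packaging signal (with a fragment annotated as MESV Ψ), a truncated gag sequence lacking its start codon, and a pol region carrying the splice acceptor. Together these form the extended packaging region that promotes encapsidation of the genomic RNA and allows splicing of the transcript. No separate internal promoter is annotated, so the insert is presumably transcribed from the 5' LTR, as is usual for pMXs vectors. The 3' end is annotated partly as a ΔU3 LTR fragment adjoining a longer MMLV LTR segment, and the record does not state that the vector is self-inactivating.

The payload sits after an attB1 site left by Gateway recombination. It is iCre, a codon-improved form of the bacteriophage P1 Cre recombinase, which catalyzes recombination between 34-bp loxP sites. A WPRE follows to enhance post-transcriptional processing and expression. Because gag, pol and env functions are absent, viral particles must be produced in a packaging cell system. The resulting virus gives stable integration and Cre expression in dividing target cells. The stated purpose is retroviral Cre expression, and the plasmid was deposited with work on programmable promoter editing for controlling transgene expression.
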