Addgene plasmid #246354: pMXs-iCre-WPRE_pKG3028
Purpose: Retrovirus expression Cre recombinase
Depositing lab: Kate Galloway. Depositing organization: Massachusetts Institute of Technology. Publication: Programmable promoter editing for precise control of transgene expression. Kabaria SR, Bae Y, Ehmann ME, Lende-Dorn BA, Beitz AM, Peterman EL, Love KS, Ploessl DS, Galloway KE. Nat Biotechnol. 2025 Oct 13. doi: 10.1038/s41587-025-02854-y. PubMed 41083901.
Backbone
  Vector backbone: pMXs-gw
  Vector type: Mammalian Expression, Retroviral
Growth in bacteria
  Bacterial resistance: Ampicillin, 100 μg/mL
  Growth temperature: 30°C
  Growth strain: NEB Stable
  Copy number: High Copy
Gene/Insert
  Gene/Insert name: iCre
  Species: Bacteriophage P1
  Mutation: none
  Cloning method: Gateway Cloning
Resource information
  A portion of this plasmid was derived from a plasmid made by: Addgene #89573
Terms and licenses: Academic/Nonprofit Terms; Industry Terms: Not Available to Industry
Depositor comments: Please visit https://doi.org/10.1101/2024.06.19.599813 for bioRxiv preprint.
How to cite: pMXs-iCre-WPRE_pKG3028 was a gift from Kate Galloway (Addgene plasmid # 246354 ; http://n2t.net/addgene:246354 ; RRID:Addgene_246354)
